>Addgene plasmid #230104 | AiP12150 - pAAV-AiE0387h-minBG-SYFP2-WPRE3-BGHpA (Alias: CN2150) | addgene full sequence | sequence record 462705 | Addgene NGS Result
CCTGCAGGCAGCTGCGCGCTCGCTCGCTCACTGAGGCCGCCCGGGCGTCGGGCGACCTTTGGTCGCCCGG
CCTCAGTGAGCGAGCGAGCGCGCAGAGAGGGAGTGGCCAACTCCATCACTAGGGGTTCCTGCGGCCGCAC
GCGTACGCTTGGACTAAGTCGGTTAGGAATAGGAATGGATAAATAATGGGGCAATACAAAGATCCCTGGT
CAACTTCACAGTCTGTCATCTAGGTGCTCCGGTTTTTAACATCTTCTGCAACCTTCGGGAAACAGAACAG
ATCATCGCAATCTACTGTTTTTTTTTTTTTTCCTCTAAGAAAATGCCCATGGAAAAGTGCTGGATGTCTT
GCAAATCTGTTATCGCAATGCAAAATCACACCGAGTTTCTTTAAGAATCACAGTGCATTCCCTCTCTCCC
AGAACTAAATAAAGCCTGCCTTGGGAAGCAATTCAAAACTGGAATTCTGCTTCTACATTGCTCAGTTACC
CAGGCAGCTGAAGCCTTTGAACAGGTCTCAGAAAGTCCCTCAAATACAGTCTTTTTAGGTCAAATGAGAA
CAGTCCTGTTAAGTCATACACTAATTCCTCTCTACAAACAGAAGTCTGGTTAATTCTCAGGGAGCTAAGA
AAAAAAACAAAGATCCTCTTTCTTCCAGAAAAATGAGCTCGGGCTGGGCATAAAAGTCAGGGCAGAGCCA
TCTATTGCTTACATTTGCTTCTGGGATCCAGATCTTTCGAAGCTAGCGCTACCGGTCGCCACCATGGTGA
GCAAGGGCGAGGAGCTGTTCACCGGGGTGGTGCCCATCCTGGTCGAGCTGGACGGCGACGTAAACGGCCA
CAAGTTCAGCGTGTCCGGCGAGGGCGAGGGCGATGCCACCTACGGCAAGCTGACCCTGAAGCTGATCTGC
ACCACCGGCAAGCTGCCCGTGCCCTGGCCCACCCTCGTGACCACCCTGGGCTACGGCGTGCAGTGCTTCG
CCCGCTACCCCGACCACATGAAGCAGCACGACTTCTTCAAGTCCGCCATGCCCGAAGGCTACGTCCAGGA
GCGCACCATCTTCTTCAAGGACGACGGCAACTACAAGACCCGCGCCGAGGTGAAGTTCGAGGGCGACACC
CTGGTGAACCGCATCGAGCTGAAGGGCATCGACTTCAAGGAGGACGGCAACATCCTGGGGCACAAGCTGG
AGTACAACTACAACAGCCACAACGTCTATATCACCGCCGACAAGCAGAAGAACGGCATCAAGGCCAACTT
CAAGATCCGCCACAACATCGAGGACGGCGGCGTGCAGCTCGCCGACCACTACCAGCAGAACACCCCCATC
GGCGACGGCCCCGTGCTGCTGCCCGACAACCACTACCTGAGCTACCAGTCCAAGCTGAGCAAAGACCCCA
ACGAGAAGCGCGATCACATGGTCCTGCTGGAGTTCGTGACCGCCGCCGGGATCACTCTCGGCATGGACGA
GCTGTACAAGTAAGTCGACGGCGCGCCGCGGCCGCGAATTCGATATCATAATCAACCTCTGGATTACAAA
ATTTGTGAAAGATTGACTGGTATTCTTAACTATGTTGCTCCTTTTACGCTATGTGGATACGCTGCTTTAA
TGCCTTTGTATCATGCTATTGCTTCCCGTATGGCTTTCATTTTCTCCTCCTTGTATAAATCCTGGTTAGT
TCTTGCCACGGCGGAACTCATCGCCGCCTGCCTTGCCCGCTGCTGGACAGGGGCTCGGCTGTTGGGCACT
GACAATTCCGTGGCTCGAGAGATCTTCGACTGTGCCTTCTAGTTGCCAGCCATCTGTTGTTTGCCCCTCC
CCCGTGCCTTCCTTGACCCTGGAAGGTGCCACTCCCACTGTCCTTTCCTAATAAAATGAGGAAATTGCAT
CGCATTGTCTGAGTAGGTGTCATTCTATTCTGGGGGGTGGGGTGGGGCAGGACAGCAAGGGGGAGGATTG
GGAAGACAATAGCAGGCATGAGATCTCACGTGCGGACCGAGCGGCCGCAGGAACCCCTAGTGATGGAGTT
GGCCACTCCCTCTCTGCGCGCTCGCTCGCTCACTGAGGCCGGGCGACCAAAGGTCGCCCGACGCCCGGGC
TTTGCCCGGGCGGCCTCAGTGAGCGAGCGAGCGCGCAGCTGCCTGCAGGGGCGCCTGATGCGGTATTTTC
TCCTTACGCATCTGTGCGGTATTTCACACCGCATA
[95 nt withheld, positions 2206-2300]
T
[46 nt withheld, positions 2302-2347]
C
[141 nt withheld, positions 2349-2489]
CCTTTGACGTTGGAGTCCACGTTCTTT
[37 nt withheld, positions 2517-2553]
ACTCTATCTCGGGCTATTCTTTTGATTTATAAGGGATTTTGCCGATTTCGGTCTATTGGTTAAAAAATGA
GCTGATTTAACAAAAATTTAACGCGAATTTTAACAAAATATTAACGTTTACAATTTTATGGTGCACTCTC
AGTACAATCTGCTCTGATGCCGCATAGTTAAGCCAGCCCCGACACCCGCCAACACCCGCTGACGCGCCCT
GACGGGCTTGTCTGCTCCCGGCATCCGCTTACAGACAAGCTGTGACCGTCTCCGGGAGCTGCATGTGTCA
GAGGTTTTCACCGTCATCACCGAAACGCGCGAGACGAAAGGGCCTCGTGATACGCCTATTTTTATAGGTT
AATGTCATGATAATAATGGTTTCTTAGACGTCAGGTGGCACTTTTCGGGGAAATGTGCGCGGAACCCCTA
TTTGTTTATTTTTCTAAATACATTCAAATATGTATCCGCTCATGAGACAATAACCCTGATAAATGCTTCA
ATAATATTGAAAAAGGAAGAGTATGAGTATTCAACATTTCCGTGTCGCCCTTATTCCCTTTTTTGCGGCA
TTTTGCCTTCCTGTTTTTGCTCACCCAGAAACGCTGGTGAAAGTAAAAGATGCTGAAGATCAGTTGGGTG
CACGAGTGGGTTACATCGAACTGGATCTCAACAGCGGTAAGATCCTTGAGAGTTTTCGCCCCGAAGAACG
TTTTCCAATGATGAGCACTTTTAAAGTTCTGCTATGTGGCGCGGTATTATCCCGTATTGACGCCGGGCAA
GAGCAACTCGGTCGCCGCATACACTATTCTCAGAATGACTTGGTTGAGTACTCACCAGTCACAGAAAAGC
ATCTTACGGATGGCATGACAGTAAGAGAATTATGCAGTGCTGCCATAACCATGAGTGATAACACTGCGGC
CAACTTACTTCTGACAACGATCGGAGGACCGAAGGAGCTAACCGCTTTTTTGCACAACATGGGGGATCAT
GTAACTCGCCTTGATCGTTGGGAACCGGAGCTGAATGAAGCCATACCAAACGACGAGCGTGACACCACGA
TGCCTGTAGCAATGGCAACAACGTTGCGCAAACTATTAACTGGCGAACTACTTACTCTAGCTTCCCGGCA
ACAATTAATAGACTGGATGGAGGCGGATAAAGTTGCAGGACCACTTCTGCGCTCGGCCCTTCCGGCTGGC
TGGTTTATTGCTGATAAATCTGGAGCCGGTGAGCGTGGGTCTCGCGGTATCATTGCAGCACTGGGGCCAG
ATGGTAAGCCCTCCCGTATCGTAGTTATCTACACGACGGGGAGTCAGGCAACTATGGATGAACGAAATAG
ACAGATCGCTGAGATAGGTGCCTCACTGATTAAGCATTGGTAACTGTCAGACCAAGTTTACTCATATATA
CTTTAGATTGATTTAAAACTTCATTTTTAATTTAAAAGGATCTAGGTGAAGATCCTTTTTGATAATCTCA
TGACCAAAATCCCTTAACGTGAGTTTTCGTTCCACTGAGCGTCAGACCCCGTAGAAAAGATCAAAGGATC
TTCTTGAGATCCTTTTTTTCTGCGCGTAATCTGCTGCTTGCAAACAAAAAAACCACCGCTACCAGCGGTG
GTTTGTTTGCCGGATCAAGAGCTACCAACTCTTTTTCCGAAGGTAACTGGCTTCAGCAGAGCGCAGATAC
CAAATACTGTTCTTCTAGTGTAGCCGTAGTTAGGCCACCACTTCAAGAACTCTGTAGCACCGCCTACATA
CCTCGCTCTGCTAATCCTGTTACCAGTGGCTGCTGCCAGTGGCGATAAGTCGTGTCTTACCGGGTTGGAC
TCAAGACGATAGTTACCGGATAAGGCGCAGCGGTCGGGCTGAACGGGGGGTTCGTGCACACAGCCCAGCT
TGGAGCGAACGACCTACACCGAACTGAGATACCTACAGCGTGAGCTATGAGAAAGCGCCACGCTTCCCGA
AGGGAGAAAGGCGGACAGGTATCCGGTAAGCGGCAGGGTCGGAACAGGAGAGCGCACGAGGGAGCTTCCA
GGGGGAAACGCCTGGTATCTTTATAGTCCTGTCGGGTTTCGCCACCTCTGACTTGAGCGTCGATTTTTGT
GATGCTCGTCAGGGGGGCGGAGCCTATGGAAAAACGCCAGCAACGCGGCCTTTTTACGGTTCCTGGCCTT
TTGCTGGCCTTTTGCTCACATGT
Features (pLannotate 1.2.2; 14 found; start..end, strand, type, name):
     12..39      +  repeat_region  AAV2 ITR (fragment): inverted terminal repeat of adeno-associated virus serotype 2 inverted
     68..95      +  repeat_region  AAV2 ITR (fragment): inverted terminal repeat of adeno-associated virus serotype 2 inverted
    764..1480    +  CDS            SYFP2: SYFP2 is a basic (constitutively fluorescent) yellow fluorescent protein published in 2006, derived from Aequorea victoria. It is reported to be a very rapidly-maturing monomer with moderate acid sensitivity.
   1520..1677    +  misc_feature   WPRE (fragment): woodchuck hepatitis virus posttranscriptional regulatory element
   1683..1763    +  misc_feature   WPRE (fragment): woodchuck hepatitis virus posttranscriptional regulatory element
   1780..1891    +  polyA_signal   bGH poly(A) signal: bovine growth hormone polyadenylation signal
   2009..2149    +  repeat_region  AAV2 ITR: inverted terminal repeat of adeno-associated virus serotype 2 inverted
   2154..2205    -  misc_feature   bom (fragment): basis of mobility region from pBR322
   2224..2679    +  rep_origin     f1 ori (sequence partly withheld): f1 bacteriophage origin of replication; arrow indicates direction of (+) strand synthesis
   2680..2729    -  misc_feature   bom (fragment): basis of mobility region from pBR322
   2831..2866    -  CDS            rop (fragment): Rop protein, which maintains plasmids at low copy number; rop
   2961..3065    +  promoter       AmpR promoter: bla
   3066..3926    +  CDS            AmpR: β-lactamase; bla; confers resistance to ampicillin, carbenicillin, and related antibiotics
   4097..4685    +  rep_origin     ori: high-copy-number ColE1/pMB1/pBR322/pUC origin of replication
