[The description below was written by a language model from this plasmid's Addgene catalogue record and pLannotate feature annotations shown in this document.]
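Description:
AiP12150 - pAAV-AiE0387h-minBG-SYFP2-WPRE3-BGHpA (alias CN2150) is a 4,746-nt AAV transfer plasmid built on a pAAV2 backbone and intended for packaging a reporter genome into recombinant adeno-associated virus for delivery to brain tissue. In bacteria it is maintained as a high-copy plasmid through a ColE1/pUC-type origin and selected with ampicillin via the β-lactamase gene and its native promoter. The backbone also carries an f1 phage origin and short remnants of the pBR322 bom and rop regions. The record lists a recombination-deficient cloning strain for propagation, a common choice for plasmids containing repeat-rich ITRs.

The payload lies between AAV2 inverted terminal repeats, which are the cis elements needed for genome replication and encapsidation. The right-hand ITR is annotated in full, whereas the left-hand one is detected only as two short fragments. According to the name and catalogue fields, the enhancer AiE0387h sits upstream of a minimal beta-globin promoter (minBG). Neither element is annotated in the feature table, but the unannotated stretch between the left ITR and the reporter is where they would be expected. A minimal promoter has little activity by itself, so expression depends on the enhancer, which is designed to restrict expression to specific populations of brain cells. The record does not say which populations. The driven gene is SYFP2, a rapidly maturing monomeric yellow fluorescent protein. It is followed by WPRE3, a shortened woodchuck posttranscriptional element (seen as two WPRE fragments) that boosts transcript expression while saving packaging space, and by the bovine growth hormone polyadenylation signal. The construct belongs to a collection of enhancer AAVs for genetic access to cortical cell types, and it serves to label the cells in which the enhancer is active.
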