Addgene plasmid #230104: AiP12150 - pAAV-AiE0387h-minBG-SYFP2-WPRE3-BGHpA (Alias: CN2150)
Purpose: AiE0387h is an enhancer sequence, designed to drive AAV-mediated transgene expression in specific populations of brain cells
Depositing lab: Allen Institute for Brain Science & Boaz Levi. Depositing organization: Allen Institute. Publication: A suite of enhancer AAVs and transgenic mouse lines for genetic access to cortical cell types. Ben-Simon Y, Hooper M, Narayan S, Daigle TL, Dwivedi D, Way SW, Oster A, Stafford DA, Mich JK, Taormina MJ, Martinez RA, Opitz-Araya X, Roth JR, Alexander JR, Allen S, Amster A, Arbuckle J, Ayala A, Baker PM, Bakken TE, Barcelli T, Barta S, Bendrick J, Bertagnolli D, Bielstein C, Bishwakarma P, Bowlus J, Boyer G, Brouner K, Casian B, Casper T, Chakka AB, Chakrabarty R, Chance RK, Chavan S, Clark M, Colbert K, Collman F, Daniel S, Departee M, DiValentin P, Donadio N, Dotson N, Egdorf T, Fliss T, Gabitto M, Garcia J, Gary A, Gasperini M, Gloe J, Goldy J, Gore BB, Graybuck L, Greisman N, Haeseleer F, Halterman C, Haradon Z, Hastings SD, Helback O, Ho W, Hockemeyer D, Huang C, Huff S, Hunker A, Johansen N, Jones D, Juneau Z, Kalmbach B, Kannan M, Khem S, Kussick E, Kutsal R, Larsen R, Lee C, Lee AY, Leibly M, Lenz GH, Li S, Liang E, Lusk N, Madigan Z, Malloy J, Malone J, McCue R, Melchor J, Mollenkopf T, Moosman S, Morin E, Newman D, Ng L, Ngo K, Omstead V, Otto S, Oyama A, Pena N, Pham T, Phillips E, Pom CA, Potekhina L, Ransford S, Ray PL, Rette D, Reynoldson C, Rimorin C, Rocha D, Ruiz A, Sanchez REA, Sawyer L, Sedeno-Cortes A, Sevigny JP, Shapovalova N, Shepard N, Shulga L, Sigler AR, Siverts L, Soliman S, Somasundaram S, Staats B, Stewart K, Szelenyi E, Tieu M, Trader C, Tran A, van Velthoven CTJ, Walker M, Wang Y, Weed N, Wirthlin M, Wood T, Wynalda B, Yao Z, Zhou T, Ariza J, Dee N, Reding M, Ronellenfitch K, Mufti S, Sunkin SM, Smith KA, Esposito L, Waters J, Thyagarajan B, Yao S, Lein ES, Zeng H, Levi BP, Ngai J, Ting JT, Tasic B. Cell. 2025 May 16:S0092-8674(25)00513-6. doi: 10.1016/j.cell.2025.05.002. PubMed 40403729.
Backbone
  Vector backbone: pAAV2
  Vector type: AAV
Growth in bacteria
  Bacterial resistance: Ampicillin, 100 μg/mL
  Growth temperature: 37°C
  Growth strain: NEB Stable
  Copy number: High Copy
Gene/Insert
  Gene/Insert name: SYFP2
  Species: Synthetic
  Promoter: minBG
  Cloning method: Gibson Cloning
Terms and licenses: Academic/Nonprofit Terms; Industry Terms: Not Available to Industry
How to cite: AiP12150 - pAAV-AiE0387h-minBG-SYFP2-WPRE3-BGHpA (Alias: CN2150) was a gift from Allen Institute for Brain Science & Boaz Levi (Addgene plasmid # 230104 ; http://n2t.net/addgene:230104 ; RRID:Addgene_230104)
